Addgene plasmid #215975: AA013
Purpose: Fragmid fragment: (N' terminus) for A>G base editing
Depositing lab: John Doench. Depositing organization: Broad Institute. Publication: Modular vector assembly enables rapid assessment of emerging CRISPR technologies. McGee AV, Liu YV, Griffith AL, Szegletes ZM, Wen B, Kraus C, Miller NW, Steger RJ, Escude Velasco B, Bosch JA, Zirin JD, Viswanatha R, Sontheimer EJ, Goodale A, Greene MA, Green TM, Doench JG. Cell Genom. 2024 Mar 13;4(3):100519. doi: 10.1016/j.xgen.2024.100519. PubMed 38484704.
Backbone
  Vector backbone: pUC57-Kan
  Vector type: Fragment
Growth in bacteria
  Bacterial resistance: Kanamycin, 50 μg/mL
  Growth temperature: 37°C
  Growth strain: DH5alpha
  Copy number: Unknown
Gene/Insert
  Gene/Insert name: Start; BPNLS_v1.1; ABE8e_v1.1; Linker_v1.1
  Species: Other
  Cloning method: Unknown
Resource information
  A portion of this plasmid was derived from a plasmid made by: Genscript ID: U5664GC010-22
Terms and licenses: Academic/Nonprofit Terms; Industry Terms: Not Available to Industry
Depositor comments: Please visit https://www.biorxiv.org/content/10.1101/2023.10.25.564061v1 for bioRxiv preprint.
How to cite: AA013 was a gift from John Doench (Addgene plasmid # 215975 ; http://n2t.net/addgene:215975 ; RRID:Addgene_215975)
