[The description below was written by a language model from this plasmid's Addgene catalogue record and pLannotate feature annotations shown in this document.]
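Description:
AA013 is a Fragmid "fragment" plasmid, one of a set of modular parts designed to be combined into complete CRISPR expression vectors rather than used on its own. It is built on the pUC57-Kan cloning backbone, about 3.3 kb in total, and is propagated in E. coli through a high-copy ColE1/pUC-type origin with kanamycin selection provided by the aph(3')-Ia aminoglycoside phosphotransferase gene. The remaining annotated backbone features are typical pUC remnants: a lac promoter, operator and CAP binding site, a lacZα fragment interrupted by the insert, and short fragments of lacI, rop and the pBR322 bom region. None of these plays a role in the payload's intended function.

The insert is an N-terminal module for A-to-G base editing. According to the record it comprises a start codon, a bipartite nuclear localisation signal (BPNLS), the ABE8e adenine deaminase and a linker. The feature table identifies only the deaminase portion, annotated as E. coli tadA, the tRNA adenosine deaminase from which ABE8e was evolved to act on DNA. The NLS and linker are not separately annotated. The module carries no promoter for mammalian expression and no Cas protein. It is meant to be joined in frame upstream of a Cas-encoding fragment during assembly, so that the linker tethers the deaminase to the N terminus of the Cas protein and the NLS directs the fusion to the nucleus. The record does not state the assembly sites or the cloning method. Its typical use is the rapid modular construction and comparison of adenine base editor vectors.
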