Features (pLannotate 1.2.2; 10 found; start..end, strand, type, name):
    137..236     +  misc_feature   bom (fragment): basis of mobility region from pBR322
    242..399     -  CDS            lacZα (fragment): LacZα fragment of β-galactosidase; lacZ fragment
    510..1001    +  CDS            tadA: TADA_ECOLI - Also known as yfhC. Experimental evidence at protein level: Swiss-Prot protein existence level 1. Catalyzes the deamination of adenosine to inosine at the wobble position 34 of tRNA(Arg2). Essential for cell viability. From Escherichia coli (strain K12).
   1192..1208    -  protein_bind   lac operator: The lac repressor binds to the lac operator to inhibit transcription in E. coli. This inhibition can be relieved by adding lactose or isopropyl-β-D-thiogalactopyranoside (IPTG). lac repressor encoded by lacI
   1216..1246    -  promoter       lac promoter: promoter for the E. coli lac operon
   1261..1282    -  protein_bind   CAP binding site: CAP binding activates transcription in the presence of cAMP. E. coli catabolite activator protein
   1295..1387    -  CDS            lacI (fragment): lac repressor; lacI; The lac repressor binds to the lac operator to inhibit transcription in E. coli. This inhibition can be relieved by adding lactose or isopropyl-β-D-thiogalactopyranoside (IPTG).
   1570..2158    -  rep_origin     ori: high-copy-number ColE1/pMB1/pBR322/pUC origin of replication
   2336..3145    -  CDS            KanR: aminoglycoside phosphotransferase; aph(3')-Ia; confers resistance to kanamycin in bacteria or G418 (Geneticin®) in eukaryotes
   3252..35      +  CDS            rop (fragment) (across the origin): Rop protein, which maintains plasmids at low copy number; rop
>Addgene plasmid #215975 | AA013 | addgene full sequence | sequence record 431394 | Addgene NGS Result
TCGCGCGTTTCGGTGATGACGGTGAAAACCTCTGACACATGCAGCTCCCGGAGACGGTCACAGCTTGTCT
GTAAGCGGATGCCGGGAGCAGACAAGCCCGTCAGGGCGCGTCAGCGGGTGTTGGCGGGTGTCGGGGCTGG
CTTAACTATGCGGCATCAGAGCAGATTGTACTGAGAGTGCACCATATGCGGTGTGAAATACCGCACAGAT
GCGTAAGGAGAAAATACCGCATCAGGCGCCATTCGCCATTCAGGCTGCGCAACTGTTGGGAAGGGCGATC
GGTGCGGGCCTCTTCGCTATTACGCCAGCTGGCGAAAGGGGGATGTGCTGCAAGGCGATTAAGTTGGGTA
ACGCCAGGGTTTTCCCAGTCACGACGTTGTAAAACGACGGCCAGAGAATTCGAGCTCGGTACCTCGCGAA
TACATCTAGATGAAGACGTAGGAGCCACCATGGCCAAACGGACAGCCGACGGAAGCGAGTTCGAGTCACC
AAAGAAGAAGCGGAAAGTCTCTGAGGTGGAGTTTTCCCACGAGTACTGGATGAGACATGCCCTGACCCTG
GCCAAGAGGGCACGGGATGAGAGGGAGGTGCCTGTGGGAGCCGTGCTGGTGCTGAACAATAGAGTGATCG
GCGAGGGCTGGAACAGAGCCATCGGCCTGCACGACCCAACAGCCCATGCCGAAATTATGGCCCTGAGACA
GGGCGGCCTGGTCATGCAGAACTACAGACTGATTGACGCCACCCTGTACGTGACATTCGAGCCTTGCGTG
ATGTGCGCCGGCGCCATGATCCACTCTAGGATCGGCCGCGTGGTGTTTGGATGGAGAAATTCTAAAAGAG
GCGCCGCAGGCTCCCTGATGAACGTGCTGAACTACCCCGGCATGAATCACCGCGTCGAAATTACCGAGGG
AATCCTGGCAGATGAATGTGCCGCCCTGCTGTGCGATTTCTATCGGATGCCTAGACAGGTGTTCAATGCT
CAGAAGAAGGCCCAGAGCTCCATCAACTCTGGAGGATCTAGCGGAGGATCCTCTGGCAGCGAGACACCAG
GAACAAGCGAGTCAGCAACACCAGAGAGCAGTGGCGGCAGCAGCGGCGGCAGCAGTCTTCATCGGATCCC
GGGCCCGTCGACTGCAGAGGCCTGCATGCAAGCTTGGTGTAATCATGGTCATAGCTGTTTCCTGTGTGAA
ATTGTTATCCGCTCACAATTCCACACAACATACGAGCCGGAAGCATAAAGTGTAAAGCCTGGGGTGCCTA
ATGAGTGAGCTAACTCACATTAATTGCGTTGCGCTCACTGCCCGCTTTCCAGTCGGGAAACCTGTCGTGC
CAGCTGCATTAATGAATCGGCCAACGCGCGGGGAGAGGCGGTTTGCGTATTGGGCGCTCTTCCGCTTCCT
CGCTCACTGACTCGCTGCGCTCGGTCGTTCGGCTGCGGCGAGCGGTATCAGCTCACTCAAAGGCGGTAAT
ACGGTTATCCACAGAATCAGGGGATAACGCAGGAAAGAACATGTGAGCAAAAGGCCAGCAAAAGGCCAGG
AACCGTAAAAAGGCCGCGTTGCTGGCGTTTTTCCATAGGCTCCGCCCCCCTGACGAGCATCACAAAAATC
GACGCTCAAGTCAGAGGTGGCGAAACCCGACAGGACTATAAAGATACCAGGCGTTTCCCCCTGGAAGCTC
CCTCGTGCGCTCTCCTGTTCCGACCCTGCCGCTTACCGGATACCTGTCCGCCTTTCTCCCTTCGGGAAGC
GTGGCGCTTTCTCATAGCTCACGCTGTAGGTATCTCAGTTCGGTGTAGGTCGTTCGCTCCAAGCTGGGCT
GTGTGCACGAACCCCCCGTTCAGCCCGACCGCTGCGCCTTATCCGGTAACTATCGTCTTGAGTCCAACCC
GGTAAGACACGACTTATCGCCACTGGCAGCAGCCACTGGTAACAGGATTAGCAGAGCGAGGTATGTAGGC
GGTGCTACAGAGTTCTTGAAGTGGTGGCCTAACTACGGCTACACTAGAAGAACAGTATTTGGTATCTGCG
CTCTGCTGAAGCCAGTTACCTTCGGAAAAAGAGTTGGTAGCTCTTGATCCGGCAAACAAACCACCGCTGG
TAGCGGTGGTTTTTTTGTTTGCAAGCAGCAGATTACGCGCAGAAAAAAAGGATCTCAAGAAGATCCTTTG
ATCTTTTCTACGGGGTCTGACGCTCAGTGGAACGAAAACTCACGTTAAGGGATTTTGGTCATGAGATTAT
CAAAAAGGATCTTCACCTAGATCCTTTTAAATTAAAAATGAAGTTTTAAATCAAGCCCAATCTGAATAAT
GTTACAACCAATTAACCAATTCTGATTAGAAAAACTCATCGAGCATCAAATGAAACTGCAATTTATTCAT
ATCAGGATTATCAATACCATATTTTTGAAAAAGCCGTTTCTGTAATGAAGGAGAAAACTCACCGAGGCAG
TTCCATAGGATGGCAAGATCCTGGTATCGGTCTGCGATTCCGACTCGTCCAACATCAATACAACCTATTA
ATTTCCCCTCGTCAAAAATAAGGTTATCAAGTGAGAAATCACCATGAGTGACGACTGAATCCGGTGAGAA
TGGCAAAAGTTTATGCATTTCTTTCCAGACTTGTTCAACAGGCCAGCCATTACGCTCGTCATCAAAATCA
CTCGCATCAACCAAACCGTTATTCATTCGTGATTGCGCCTGAGCGAGACGAAATACGCGATCGCTGTTAA
AAGGACAATTACAAACAGGAATCGAATGCAACCGGCGCAGGAACACTGCCAGCGCATCAACAATATTTTC
ACCTGAATCAGGATATTCTTCTAATACCTGGAATGCTGTTTTTCCGGGGATCGCAGTGGTGAGTAACCAT
GCATCATCAGGAGTACGGATAAAATGCTTGATGGTCGGAAGAGGCATAAATTCCGTCAGCCAGTTTAGTC
TGACCATCTCATCTGTAACATCATTGGCAACGCTACCTTTGCCATGTTTCAGAAACAACTCTGGCGCATC
GGGCTTCCCATACAAGCGATAGATTGTCGCACCTGATTGCCCGACATTATCGCGAGCCCATTTATACCCA
TATAAATCAGCATCCATGTTGGAATTTAATCGCGGCCTCGACGTTTCCCGTTGAATATGGCTCATAACAC
CCCTTGTATTACTGTTTATGTAAGCAGACAGTTTTATTGTTCATGATGATATATTTTTATCTTGTGCAAT
GTAACATCAGAGATTTTGAGACACGGGCCAGAGCTGCA
